Addgene plasmid #81423: pDONR223_GABRA6_p.R238K
Purpose: Gateway Donor vector containing GABRA6 , part of the Target Accelerator Plasmid Collection.
Depositing lab: Jesse Boehm & William Hahn & David Root. Depositing organization: Broad Institute. Publication: Systematic Functional Interrogation of Rare Cancer Variants Identifies Oncogenic Alleles. Kim E, Ilic N, Shrestha Y, Zou L, Kamburov A, Zhu C, Yang X, Lubonja R, Tran N, Nguyen C, Lawrence MS, Piccioni F, Bagul M, Doench JG, Chouinard CR, Wu X, Hogstrom L, Natoli T, Tamayo P, Horn H, Corsello SM, Lage K, Root DE, Subramanian A, Golub TR, Getz G, Boehm JS, Hahn WC. Cancer Discov. 2016 Jul;6(7):714-26. doi: 10.1158/2159-8290.CD-16-0160. Epub 2016 May 4. PubMed 27147599.
Backbone
  Vector backbone: pDONR223
  Backbone manufacturer: Invitrogen
  Backbone size w/o insert (bp): 2790
  Vector type: Gateway Entry vector
Growth in bacteria
  Bacterial resistance: Spectinomycin, 50 μg/mL
  Growth temperature: 37°C
  Growth strain: DH5alpha
  Copy number: High Copy
Gene/Insert
  Gene/Insert name: GABRA6
  Species: H. sapiens (human)
  Mutation: R238K
  GenBank ID: NM_000811.2
  Entrez Gene: GABRA6
  Promoter: None
  Cloning method: Gateway Cloning
  Sequencing primers: 5′ M13pUC-fwd; 3′ M13-Rev
Terms and licenses: Academic/Nonprofit Terms; Industry Terms: Not Available to Industry
Depositor comments: Open state: NO stop codon immediately follows insert
How to cite: pDONR223_GABRA6_p.R238K was a gift from Jesse Boehm & William Hahn & David Root (Addgene plasmid # 81423 ; http://n2t.net/addgene:81423 ; RRID:Addgene_81423)
