[The description below was written by a language model from this plasmid's Addgene catalogue record and pLannotate feature annotations shown in this document.]
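Description:
pDONR223_GABRA6_p.R238K is a Gateway entry clone built on the Invitrogen pDONR223 backbone and belongs to the Target Accelerator Plasmid Collection, a set of wild-type and variant open reading frames assembled for the systematic functional testing of rare cancer-associated alleles. It is a small (about 4.2 kb) bacterial plasmid, maintained at high copy in E. coli through a ColE1/pUC-type origin. Selection uses spectinomycin through the aadA (SmR) aminoglycoside adenylyltransferase gene. This gene lies downstream of fragments of a class 1 integron Pc promoter and a gentamicin acetyltransferase gene. rrnB T1 and T2 terminators, together with short lacZα and lacI remnants, make up the rest of the backbone.

The payload is the human GABRA6 coding sequence, which encodes the α6 subunit of the GABA-A receptor chloride channel and here carries the R238K substitution. The automated annotation labels this roughly 1.35 kb CDS by homology to the mouse Gabra6 protein, but the catalogue record gives the species as human. The ORF is flanked by two attL recombination sites in opposite orientation. The annotation tool calls both attL3, although a standard entry clone would normally carry an attL1/attL2 pair. No promoter drives the insert, so the plasmid is not an expression construct. A T7 promoter sits just outside the downstream att site and faces back toward the insert. The clone is in the "open" configuration, with no stop codon immediately after the ORF, so an LR Clonase transfer into a suitable destination vector can produce C-terminal fusions to tags or reporters. It is typically used as a shuttle source for moving this GABRA6 variant into expression vectors for functional comparison with other alleles.
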