Features (pLannotate 1.2.2; 12 found; start..end, strand, type, name):
     38..74      -  CDS            lacZα (fragment): LacZα fragment of β-galactosidase; lacZ fragment
     91..186     +  protein_bind   attL3: mutant version of attL; recombination site for the Gateway® LR reaction LR Clonase™
    204..1550    +  CDS            Gabra6: GBRA6_MOUSE - Also known as Gabra-6. Experimental evidence at protein level: Swiss-Prot protein existence level 1. GABA, the major inhibitory neurotransmitter in the vertebrate brain, mediates neuronal inhibition by binding to the GABA/benzodiazepine receptor and opening an integral chloride channel. From Mus musculus (Mouse).
   1555..1650    -  protein_bind   attL3: mutant version of attL; recombination site for the Gateway® LR reaction LR Clonase™
   1669..1687    -  promoter       T7 promoter: promoter for bacteriophage T7 RNA polymerase
   1877..1900    +  promoter       Pc promoter (fragment): intI1 (promoter lies within the coding sequence); class 1 integron promoter
   2076..2132    +  CDS            GmR (fragment): gentamycin acetyltransferase; aacC1; confers resistance to gentamycin
   2139..2930    +  CDS            SmR: aminoglycoside adenylyltransferase (Murphy, 1985); aadA; confers resistance to spectinomycin and streptomycin
   3023..3611    +  rep_origin     ori: high-copy-number ColE1/pMB1/pBR322/pUC origin of replication
   3794..3886    +  CDS            lacI (fragment): lac repressor; lacI; The lac repressor binds to the lac operator to inhibit transcription in E. coli. This inhibition can be relieved by adding lactose or isopropyl-β-D-thiogalactopyranoside (IPTG).
   3941..3968    -  terminator     rrnB T2 terminator: transcription terminator T2 from the E. coli rrnB gene
   4100..4143    +  terminator     rrnB T1 terminator: Escherichia coli rrnB; transcription terminator T1 from the E. coli rrnB gene
>Addgene plasmid #81423 | pDONR223_GABRA6_p.R238K | addgene full sequence | sequence record 168126 | Addgene NGS Result
GGCAGTTCCCTACTCTCGCGTTAACGCTAGCATGGATGTTTTCCCAGTCACGACGTTGTAAAACGACGGC
CAGTCTTAAGCTCGGGCCCCAAATAATGATTTTATTTTGACTGATAGTGACCTGTTCGTTGCAACAAATT
GATGAGCAATGCTTTTTTATAATGCCAACTTTGTACAAAAAAGTTGGCACCATGGCGTCGTCTCTGCCCT
GGCTGTGCATTATTCTGTGGCTAGAAAATGCCCTAGGGAAACTCGAAGTTGAAGGCAACTTCTACTCAGA
AAACGTCAGTCGGATCCTGGACAACTTGCTTGAAGGCTATGACAATCGGCTGCGGCCGGGATTTGGAGGT
GCTGTCACTGAAGTCAAAACAGACATTTATGTGACCAGTTTTGGGCCCGTGTCAGATGTGGAGATGGAGT
ATACGATGGATGTTTTTTTCCGCCAGACCTGGACTGATGAGAGGTTGAAGTTTGGGGGGCCAACTGAGAT
TCTGAGTCTGAATAATTTGATGGTCAGTAAAATCTGGACGCCTGACACCTTTTTCAGAAATGGTAAAAAG
TCCATTGCTCACAACATGACAACTCCTAATAAACTCTTCAGAATAATGCAGAATGGAACCATTTTATACA
CCATGAGGCTTACCATCAATGCTGACTGTCCCATGAGGCTGGTTAACTTTCCTATGGATGGGCATGCTTG
TCCACTCAAGTTTGGGAGCTATGCTTATCCCAAAAGTGAAATCATATATACGTGGAAAAAAGGACCACTT
TACTCAGTAGAAGTCCCAGAAGAATCTTCAAGCCTTCTCCAGTATGATCTGATTGGACAAACAGTATCTA
GTGAGACAATTAAATCTAACACAGGTGAATACGTTATAATGACAGTTTACTTCCACTTGCAAAAGAAGAT
GGGCTACTTCATGATACAGATATACACTCCTTGCATTATGACAGTCATTCTTTCCCAGGTGTCTTTCTGG
ATTAATAAGGAGTCCGTCCCAGCAAGAACTGTTTTTGGGATCACCACTGTTTTAACTATGACCACTTTGA
GCATCAGTGCCCGGCACTCTTTGCCAAAAGTGTCATATGCCACTGCCATGGATTGGTTCATAGCTGTTTG
CTTTGCATTCGTCTTCTCTGCTCTTATCGAGTTCGCAGCTGTCAACTACTTTACCAATCTTCAGACACAG
AAGGCCAAAAGGAAGGCACAGTTTGCAGCCCCACCCACAGTGACAATATCAAAAGCTACTGAACCTTTGG
AAGCTGAGATTGTTTTGCATCCTGACTCCAAATATCATCTGAAGAAAAGGATCACTTCTCTGTCTTTGCC
AATAGTTTCATCTTCCGAGGCCAATAAAGTGCTCACGAGAGCGCCCATCTTACAATCAACACCTGTCACA
CCCCCACCACTCTCGCCAGCCTTTGGAGGCACCAGTAAAATAGACCAGTATTCTCGAATTCTCTTCCCAG
TTGCATTTGCAGGATTCAACCTTGTGTACTGGGTAGTTTATCTTTCCAAAGATACAATGGAAGTGAGTAG
CAGTGTTGAATTGCCAACTTTCTTGTACAAAGTTGGCATTATAAGAAAGCATTGCTTATCAATTTGTTGC
AACGAACAGGTCACTATCAGTCAAAATAAAATCATTATTTGCCATCCAGCTGATATCCCCTATAGTGAGT
CGTATTACATGGTCATAGCTGTTTCCTGGCAGCTCTGGCCCGTGTCTCAAAATCTCTGATGTTACATTGC
ACAAGATAAAAATATATCATCATGCCTCCTCTAGACCAGCCAGGACAGAAATGCCTCGACTTCGCTGCTA
CCCAAGGTTGCCGGGTGACGCACACCGTGGAAACGGATGAAGGCACGAACCCAGTGGACATAAGCCTGTT
CGGTTCGTAAGCTGTAATGCAAGTAGCGTATGCGCTCACGCAACTGGTCCAGAACCTTGACCGAACGCAG
CGGTGGTAACGGCGCAGTGGCGGTTTTCATGGCTTGTTATGACTGTTTTTTTGGGGTACAGTCTATGCCT
CGGGCATCCAAGCAGCAAGCGCGTTACGCCGTGGGTCGATGTTTGATGTTATGGAGCAGCAACGATGTTA
CGCAGCAGGGCAGTCGCCCTAAAACAAAGTTAAACATTATGAGGGAAGCGGTGATCGCCGAAGTATCGAC
TCAACTATCAGAGGTAGTTGGCGTCATCGAGCGCCATCTCGAACCGACGTTGCTGGCCGTACATTTGTAC
GGCTCCGCAGTGGATGGCGGCCTGAAGCCACACAGTGATATTGATTTGCTGGTTACGGTGACCGTAAGGC
TTGATGAAACAACGCGGCGAGCTTTGATCAACGACCTTTTGGAAACTTCGGCTTCCCCTGGAGAGAGCGA
GATTCTCCGCGCTGTAGAAGTCACCATTGTTGTGCACGACGACATCATTCCGTGGCGTTATCCAGCTAAG
CGCGAACTGCAATTTGGAGAATGGCAGCGCAATGACATTCTTGCAGGTATCTTCGAGCCAGCCACGATCG
ACATTGATCTGGCTATCTTGCTGACAAAAGCAAGAGAACATAGCGTTGCCTTGGTAGGTCCAGCGGCGGA
GGAACTCTTTGATCCGGTTCCTGAACAGGATCTATTTGAGGCGCTAAATGAAACCTTAACGCTATGGAAC
TCGCCGCCCGACTGGGCTGGCGATGAGCGAAATGTAGTGCTTACGTTGTCCCGCATTTGGTACAGCGCAG
TAACCGGCAAAATCGCGCCGAAGGATGTCGCTGCCGACTGGGCAATGGAGCGCCTGCCGGCCCAGTATCA
GCCCGTCATACTTGAAGCTAGACAGGCTTATCTTGGACAAGAAGAAGATCGCTTGGCCTCGCGCGCAGAT
CAGTTGGAAGAATTTGTCCACTACGTGAAAGGCGAGATCACCAAGGTAGTCGGCAAATAACCCTCGAGCC
ACCCATGACCAAAATCCCTTAACGTGAGTTACGCGTCGTTCCACTGAGCGTCAGACCCCGTAGAAAAGAT
CAAAGGATCTTCTTGAGATCCTTTTTTTCTGCGCGTAATCTGCTGCTTGCAAACAAAAAAACCACCGCTA
CCAGCGGTGGTTTGTTTGCCGGATCAAGAGCTACCAACTCTTTTTCCGAAGGTAACTGGCTTCAGCAGAG
CGCAGATACCAAATACTGTTCTTCTAGTGTAGCCGTAGTTAGGCCACCACTTCAAGAACTCTGTAGCACC
GCCTACATACCTCGCTCTGCTAATCCTGTTACCAGTGGCTGCTGCCAGTGGCGATAAGTCGTGTCTTACC
GGGTTGGACTCAAGACGATAGTTACCGGATAAGGCGCAGCGGTCGGGCTGAACGGGGGGTTCGTGCACAC
AGCCCAGCTTGGAGCGAACGACCTACACCGAACTGAGATACCTACAGCGTGAGCTATGAGAAAGCGCCAC
GCTTCCCGAAGGGAGAAAGGCGGACAGGTATCCGGTAAGCGGCAGGGTCGGAACAGGAGAGCGCACGAGG
GAGCTTCCAGGGGGAAACGCCTGGTATCTTTATAGTCCTGTCGGGTTTCGCCACCTCTGACTTGAGCGTC
GATTTTTGTGATGCTCGTCAGGGGGGCGGAGCCTATGGAAAAACGCCAGCAACGCGGCCTTTTTACGGTT
CCTGGCCTTTTGCTGGCCTTTTGCTCACATGTTCTTTCCTGCGTTATCCCCTGATTCTGTGGATAACCGT
ATTACCGCCTTTGAGTGAGCTGATACCGCTCGCCGCAGCCGAACGACCGAGCGCAGCGAGTCAGTGAGCG
AGGAAGCGGAAGAGCGCCCAATACGCAAACCGCCTCTCCCCGCGCGTTGGCCGATTCATTAATGCAGCTG
GCACGACAGGTTTCCCGACTGGAAAGCGGGCAGTGAGCGCAACGCAATTAATACGCGTACCGCTAGCCAG
GAAGAGTTTGTAGAAACGCAAAAAGGCCATCCGTCAGGATGGCCTTCTGCTTAGTTTGATGCCTGGCAGT
TTATGGCGGGCGTCCTGCCCGCCACCCTCCGGGCCGTTGCTTCACAACGTTCAAATCCGCTCCCGGCGGA
TTTGTCCTACTCAGGAGAGCGTTCACCGACAAACAACAGATAAAACGAAAGGCCCAGTCTTCCGACTGAG
CCTTTCGTTTTATTTGATGCCT
