>Addgene plasmid #81423 | pDONR223_GABRA6_p.R238K | depositor partial sequence | sequence record 154742 | Insert sequence
ATGGCGTCGTCTCTGCCCTGGCTGTGCATTATTCTGTGGCTAGAAAATGCCCTAGGGAAACTCGAAGTTG
AAGGCAACTTCTACTCAGAAAACGTCAGTCGGATCCTGGACAACTTGCTTGAAGGCTATGACAATCGGCT
GCGGCCGGGATTTGGAGGTGCTGTCACTGAAGTCAAAACAGACATTTATGTGACCAGTTTTGGGCCCGTG
TCAGATGTGGAGATGGAGTATACGATGGATGTTTTTTTCCGCCAGACCTGGACTGATGAGAGGTTGAAGT
TTGGGGGGCCAACTGAGATTCTGAGTCTGAATAATTTGATGGTCAGTAAAATCTGGACGCCTGACACCTT
TTTCAGAAATGGTAAAAAGTCCATTGCTCACAACATGACAACTCCTAATAAACTCTTCAGAATAATGCAG
AATGGAACCATTTTATACACCATGAGGCTTACCATCAATGCTGACTGTCCCATGAGGCTGGTTAACTTTC
CTATGGATGGGCATGCTTGTCCACTCAAGTTTGGGAGCTATGCTTATCCCAAAAGTGAAATCATATATAC
GTGGAAAAAAGGACCACTTTACTCAGTAGAAGTCCCAGAAGAATCTTCAAGCCTTCTCCAGTATGATCTG
ATTGGACAAACAGTATCTAGTGAGACAATTAAATCTAACACAGGTGAATACGTTATAATGACAGTTTACT
TCCACTTGCAAAAGAAGATGGGCTACTTCATGATACAGATATACACTCCTTGCATTATGACAGTCATTCT
TTCCCAGGTGTCTTTCTGGATTAATAAGGAGTCCGTCCCAGCAAGAACTGTTTTTGGGATCACCACTGTT
TTAACTATGACCACTTTGAGCATCAGTGCCCGGCACTCTTTGCCAAAAGTGTCATATGCCACTGCCATGG
ATTGGTTCATAGCTGTTTGCTTTGCATTCGTCTTCTCTGCTCTTATCGAGTTCGCAGCTGTCAACTACTT
TACCAATCTTCAGACACAGAAGGCCAAAAGGAAGGCACAGTTTGCAGCCCCACCCACAGTGACAATATCA
AAAGCTACTGAACCTTTGGAAGCTGAGATTGTTTTGCATCCTGACTCCAAATATCATCTGAAGAAAAGGA
TCACTTCTCTGTCTTTGCCAATAGTTTCATCTTCCGAGGCCAATAAAGTGCTCACGAGAGCGCCCATCTT
ACAATCAACACCTGTCACACCCCCACCACTCTCGCCAGCCTTTGGAGGCACCAGTAAAATAGACCAGTAT
TCTCGAATTCTCTTCCCAGTTGCATTTGCAGGATTCAACCTTGTGTACTGGGTAGTTTATCTTTCCAAAG
ATACAATGGAAGTGAGTAGCAGTGTTGAA
